Addgene plasmid #122907: YIp ADE2-URA3
Purpose: (Empty Backbone) ADE2-URA3 integrating (YIp) vector for stable genomic integration in the BY4741 background.
Depositing lab: Randy Hampton. Depositing organization: University of California, San Diego (UCSD). Publication: ICE plasmids: combining the ease of yeast recombination cloning with the stability of genomic integration. Flagg MP, Kao A, Hampton RY. Yeast. 2019 May 10. doi: 10.1002/yea.3400. PubMed 31074531.
Backbone
  Vector backbone: YIp
  Vector type: Yeast Expression ; Yeast Recombination Cloning
Growth in bacteria
  Bacterial resistance: Ampicillin, 100 μg/mL
  Growth temperature: 37°C
  Growth strain: DH5alpha
  Copy number: High Copy
Gene/Insert
  Gene/Insert name: None
Terms and licenses: Academic/Nonprofit Terms; Industry Terms: Not Available to Industry
How to cite: YIp ADE2-URA3 was a gift from Randy Hampton (Addgene plasmid # 122907 ; http://n2t.net/addgene:122907 ; RRID:Addgene_122907)
