[The description below was written by a language model from this plasmid's Addgene catalogue record and pLannotate feature annotations shown in this document.]
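Description:
YIp ADE2-URA3 is an empty yeast integrating plasmid (YIp) of about 6.8 kb, intended for stable genomic integration of cloned sequences in the Saccharomyces cerevisiae BY4741 background. It is catalogued for yeast expression and yeast recombination cloning. As expected for an integrating vector, the feature table shows no yeast replication origin or centromere, so the plasmid can persist in yeast only by recombining into a chromosome. In E. coli it is propagated through a high-copy ColE1/pUC-type origin and selected with ampicillin via the β-lactamase gene and its native promoter. An f1 phage origin, plus an additional f1 fragment, and small remnants of pBR322 bom and rop sequences are also annotated; these appear to be leftovers from the parental vectors.

The yeast-specific content consists of two marker cassettes. One is the full ADE2 coding sequence with its own promoter, and the other is URA3 with its own promoter. URA3 complements uracil auxotrophy and can be counterselected with 5-fluoroorotic acid. ADE2 encodes an adenine biosynthesis enzyme and, given the vector's name and stated purpose, may supply homology for targeting to the ADE2 locus, although the record does not state the integration site or how each marker is used.

Cloning takes place in a pBluescript-derived multiple cloning site flanked by T7 and T3 promoters. This site sits within a lacZα fragment downstream of the lac promoter, lac operator and CAP binding site. No yeast promoter or terminator for driving an insert is annotated, so users must supply a complete expression cassette. No insert is present.
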