Features (pLannotate 1.2.2; 20 found; start..end, strand, type, name):
     90..203     -  rep_origin     f1 ori (fragment): f1 bacteriophage origin of replication; arrow indicates direction of (+) strand synthesis
    214..589     +  promoter       ADE2 promoter: S. cerevisiae ADE2
    590..2302    +  CDS            ADE2: PUR6_YEAST - Experimental evidence at protein level: Swiss-Prot protein existence level 1. From Saccharomyces cerevisiae (strain ATCC 204508 / S288c) (Baker's yeast).
   2458..2509    +  misc_feature   bom (fragment): basis of mobility region from pBR322
   2537..2965    -  rep_origin     f1 ori (sequence partly withheld): f1 bacteriophage origin of replication; arrow indicates direction of (+) strand synthesis
   2969..3124    -  CDS            lacZα (fragment): LacZα fragment of β-galactosidase; lacZ fragment
   3132..3150    +  promoter       T7 promoter: promoter for bacteriophage T7 RNA polymerase
   3159..3266    -  misc_feature   MCS: pBluescript multiple cloning site
   3279..3297    -  promoter       T3 promoter: promoter for bacteriophage T3 RNA polymerase
   3342..3358    -  protein_bind   lac operator: The lac repressor binds to the lac operator to inhibit transcription in E. coli. This inhibition can be relieved by adding lactose or isopropyl-β-D-thiogalactopyranoside (IPTG). lac repressor encoded by lacI
   3366..3396    -  promoter       lac promoter: promoter for the E. coli lac operon
   3411..3432    -  protein_bind   CAP binding site: CAP binding activates transcription in the presence of cAMP. E. coli catabolite activator protein
   3445..3537    -  CDS            lacI (fragment): lac repressor; lacI; The lac repressor binds to the lac operator to inhibit transcription in E. coli. This inhibition can be relieved by adding lactose or isopropyl-β-D-thiogalactopyranoside (IPTG).
   3720..4308    -  rep_origin     ori: high-copy-number ColE1/pMB1/pBR322/pUC origin of replication
   4479..5339    -  CDS            AmpR: β-lactamase; bla; confers resistance to ampicillin, carbenicillin, and related antibiotics
   5340..5444    -  promoter       AmpR promoter: bla
   5530..6333    -  CDS            URA3: orotidine-5'-phosphate decarboxylase, required for uracil biosynthesis; S. cerevisiae URA3; yeast auxotrophic marker, counterselectable with 5-fluoroorotic acid (5-FOA)
   6334..6549    -  promoter       URA3 promoter: S. cerevisiae URA3
   6615..6650    +  CDS            rop (fragment): Rop protein, which maintains plasmids at low copy number; rop
   6752..89      +  misc_feature   bom (fragment) (across the origin): basis of mobility region from pBR322
>Addgene plasmid #122907 | YIp ADE2-URA3 | addgene full sequence | sequence record 238939 | Addgene NGS Result
ATGCGGCATCAGAGCAGATTGTACTGAGAGTGCACCATATGCGGTGTGAAATACCGCACAGATGCGTAAG
GAGAAAATACCGCATCAGGAAATTGTAAGCGTTAATATTTTGTTAAAATTCGCGTTAAATTTTTGTTAAA
TCAGCTCATTTTTTAACCAATAGGCCGAAATCGGCAAAATCCCTTATAAATCAAAAGAATAGATCTGAAT
TAATTCTTGAATAATACATAACTTTTCTTAAAAGAATCAAAGACAGATAAAATTTAAGAGATATTAAATA
TTAGTGAGAAGCCGAGAATTTTGTAACACCAACATAACACTGACATCTTTAACAACTTTTAATTATGATA
CATTTCTTACGTCATGATTGATTATTACAGCTATGCTGACAAATGACTCTTGTTGCATGGCTACGAACCG
GGTAATACTAAGTGATTGACTCTTGCTGACCTTTTATTAAGAACTAAATGGACAATATTATGGAGCATTT
CATGTATAAATTGGTGCGTAAAATCGTTGGATCTCTCTTCTAAGTACATCCTACTATAACAATCAAGAAA
AACAAGAAAATCGGACAAAACAATCAAGTATGGATTCTAGAACAGTTGGTATATTAGGAGGGGGACAATT
GGGACGTATGATTGTTGAGGCAGCAAACAGGCTCAACATTAAGACGGTAATACTAGATGCTGAAAATTCT
CCTGCCAAACAAATAAGCAACTCCAATGACCACGTTAATGGCTCCTTTTCCAATCCTCTTGATATCGAAA
AACTAGCTGAAAAATGTGATGTGCTAACGATTGAGATTGAGCATGTTGATGTTCCTACACTAAAGAATCT
TCAAGTAAAACATCCCAAATTAAAAATTTACCCTTCTCCAGAAACAATCAGATTGATACAAGACAAATAT
ATTCAAAAAGAGCATTTAATCAAAAATGGTATAGCAGTTACCCAAAGTGTTCCTGTGGAACAAGCCAGTG
AGACGTCCCTATTGAATGTTGGAAGAGATTTGGGTTTTCCATTCGTCTTGAAGTCGAGGACTTTGGCATA
CGATGGAAGAGGTAACTTCGTTGTAAAGAATAAGGAAATGATTCCGGAAGCTTTGGAAGTACTGAAGGAT
CGTCCTTTGTACGCCGAAAAATGGGCACCATTTACTAAAGAATTAGCAGTCATGATTGTGAGGTCTGTTA
ACGGTTTAGTGTTTTCTTACCCAATTGTAGAGACTATCCACAAGGACAATATTTGTGACTTATGTTATGC
GCCTGCTAGAGTTCCGGACTCCGTTCAACTTAAGGCGAAGTTGTTGGCAGAAAATGCAATCAAATCTTTT
CCCGGTTGTGGTATATTTGGTGTGGAAATGTTCTATTTAGAAACAGGGGAATTGCTTATTAACGAAATTG
CCCCAAGGCCTCACAACTCTGGACATTATACCATTGATGCTTGCGTCACTTCTCAATTTGAAGCTCATTT
GAGATCAATATTGGATTTGCCAATGCCAAAGAATTTCACATCTTTCTCCACCATTACAACGAACGCCATT
ATGCTAAATGTTCTTGGAGACAAACATACAAAAGATAAAGAGCTAGAAACTTGCGAAAGAGCATTGGCGA
CTCCAGGTTCCTCAGTGTACTTATATGGAAAAGAGTCTAGACCTAACAGAAAAGTAGGTCACATAAATAT
TATTGCCTCCAGTATGGCGGAATGTGAACAAAGGCTGAACTACATTACAGGTAGAACTGATATTCCAATC
AAAATCTCTGTCGCTCAAAAGTTGGACTTGGAAGCAATGGTCAAACCATTGGTTGGAATCATCATGGGAT
CAGACTCTGACTTGCCGGTAATGTCTGCCGCATGTGCGGTTTTAAAAGATTTTGGCGTTCCATTTGAAGT
GACAATAGTCTCTGCTCATAGAACTCCACATAGGATGTCAGCATATGCTATTTCCGCAAGCAAGCGTGGA
ATTAAAACAATTATCGCTGGAGCTGGTGGGGCTGCTCACTTGCCAGGTATGGTGGCTGCAATGACACCAC
TTCCTGTCATCGGTGTGCCCGTAAAAGGTTCTTGTCTAGATGGAGTAGATTCTTTACATTCAATTGTGCA
AATGCCTAGAGGTGTTCCAGTAGCTACCGTCGCTATTAATAATAGTACGAACGCTGCGCTGTTGGCTGTC
AGACTGCTTGGCGCTTATGATTCAAGTTATACAACGAAAATGGAACAGTTTTTATTAAAGCAAGAAGAAG
AAGTTCTTGTCAAAGCACAAAAGTTAGAAACTGTCGGTTACGAAGCTTATCTAGAAAACAAGTAATATAT
AAGTTTATTGATATACTTGTACAGCAAATAATTATAAAATGATATACCTATTTTTTAGGCTTTGTTATGA
TTACATCAAATGTGGACTTCATACATAGAAATCAACGCTTACAGGTGTCCTTTTTTAAGAATTTCATACA
TAAGATCTATGCGGTGTGAAATACCGCACAGATGCGTAAGGAGAAAATACCGCATCAGGAAATTGTAAGC
GTTAATATTTTGTTAAAATTCGCGTTAAATTTTTGTTAAATCAGCTCATTTTTTAACCAATAGGCCGAAA
TCGGCAAAATCCCTTATAAATCAAAAGAATAGACCGAGATAGGGT
[37 nt withheld, positions 2636-2672]
AAAGAACGTGGACTCCAACGTCAAAGG
[49 nt withheld, positions 2700-2748]
T
[91 nt withheld, positions 2750-2840]
G
[124 nt withheld, positions 2842-2965]
CCATTCGCCATTCAGGCTGCGCAACTGTTGGGAAGGGCGATCGGTGCGGGCCTCTTCGCTATTACGCCAG
CTGGCGAAAGGGGGATGTGCTGCAAGGCGATTAAGTTGGGTAACGCCAGGGTTTTCCCAGTCACGACGTT
GTAAAACGACGGCCAGTGAGCGCGCGTAATACGACTCACTATAGGGCGAATTGGGTACCGGGCCCCCCCT
CGAGGTCGACGGTATCGATAAGCTTGATATCGAATTCCTGCAGCCCGGGGGATCCACTAGTTCTAGAGCG
GCCGCCACCGCGGTGGAGCTCCAGCTTTTGTTCCCTTTAGTGAGGGTTAATTGCGCGCTTGGCGTAATCA
TGGTCATAGCTGTTTCCTGTGTGAAATTGTTATCCGCTCACAATTCCACACAACATACGAGCCGGAAGCA
TAAAGTGTAAAGCCTGGGGTGCCTAATGAGTGAGCTAACTCACATTAATTGCGTTGCGCTCACTGCCCGC
TTTCCAGTCGGGAAACCTGTCGTGCCAGCTGCATTAATGAATCGGCCAACGCGCGGGGAGAGGCGGTTTG
CGTATTGGGCGCTCTTCCGCTTCCTCGCTCACTGACTCGCTGCGCTCGGTCGTTCGGCTGCGGCGAGCGG
TATCAGCTCACTCAAAGGCGGTAATACGGTTATCCACAGAATCAGGGGATAACGCAGGAAAGAACATGTG
AGCAAAAGGCCAGCAAAAGGCCAGGAACCGTAAAAAGGCCGCGTTGCTGGCGTTTTTCCATAGGCTCCGC
CCCCCTGACGAGCATCACAAAAATCGACGCTCAAGTCAGAGGTGGCGAAACCCGACAGGACTATAAAGAT
ACCAGGCGTTTCCCCCTGGAAGCTCCCTCGTGCGCTCTCCTGTTCCGACCCTGCCGCTTACCGGATACCT
GTCCGCCTTTCTCCCTTCGGGAAGCGTGGCGCTTTCTCATAGCTCACGCTGTAGGTATCTCAGTTCGGTG
TAGGTCGTTCGCTCCAAGCTGGGCTGTGTGCACGAACCCCCCGTTCAGCCCGACCGCTGCGCCTTATCCG
GTAACTATCGTCTTGAGTCCAACCCGGTAAGACACGACTTATCGCCACTGGCAGCAGCCACTGGTAACAG
GATTAGCAGAGCGAGGTATGTAGGCGGTGCTACAGAGTTCTTGAAGTGGTGGCCTAACTACGGCTACACT
AGAAGAACAGTATTTGGTATCTGCGCTCTGCTGAAGCCAGTTACCTTCGGAAAAAGAGTTGGTAGCTCTT
GATCCGGCAAACAAACCACCGCTGGTAGCGGTGGTTTTTTTGTTTGCAAGCAGCAGATTACGCGCAGAAA
AAAAGGATCTCAAGAAGATCCTTTGATCTTTTCTACGGGGTCTGACGCTCAGTGGAACGAAAACTCACGT
TAAGGGATTTTGGTCATGAGATTATCAAAAAGGATCTTCACCTAGATCCTTTTAAATTAAAAATGAAGTT
TTAAATCAATCTAAAGTATATATGAGTAAACTTGGTCTGACAGTTACCAATGCTTAATCAGTGAGGCACC
TATCTCAGCGATCTGTCTATTTCGTTCATCCATAGTTGCCTGACTCCCCGTCGTGTAGATAACTACGATA
CGGGAGGGCTTACCATCTGGCCCCAGTGCTGCAATGATACCGCGAGACCCACGCTCACCGGCTCCAGATT
TATCAGCAATAAACCAGCCAGCCGGAAGGGCCGAGCGCAGAAGTGGTCCTGCAACTTTATCCGCCTCCAT
CCAGTCTATTAATTGTTGCCGGGAAGCTAGAGTAAGTAGTTCGCCAGTTAATAGTTTGCGCAACGTTGTT
GCCATTGCTACAGGCATCGTGGTGTCACGCTCGTCGTTTGGTATGGCTTCATTCAGCTCCGGTTCCCAAC
GATCAAGGCGAGTTACATGATCCCCCATGTTGTGCAAAAAAGCGGTTAGCTCCTTCGGTCCTCCGATCGT
TGTCAGAAGTAAGTTGGCCGCAGTGTTATCACTCATGGTTATGGCAGCACTGCATAATTCTCTTACTGTC
ATGCCATCCGTAAGATGCTTTTCTGTGACTGGTGAGTACTCAACCAAGTCATTCTGAGAATAGTGTATGC
GGCGACCGAGTTGCTCTTGCCCGGCGTCAATACGGGATAATACCGCGCCACATAGCAGAACTTTAAAAGT
GCTCATCATTGGAAAACGTTCTTCGGGGCGAAAACTCTCAAGGATCTTACCGCTGTTGAGATCCAGTTCG
ATGTAACCCACTCGTGCACCCAACTGATCTTCAGCATCTTTTACTTTCACCAGCGTTTCTGGGTGAGCAA
AAACAGGAAGGCAAAATGCCGCAAAAAAGGGAATAAGGGCGACACGGAAATGTTGAATACTCATACTCTT
CCTTTTTCAATATTATTGAAGCATTTATCAGGGTTATTGTCTCATGAGCGGATACATATTTGAATGTATT
TAGAAAAATAAACAAATAGGGGTTCCGCGCACATTTCCCCGAAAAGTGCCACCTGACGTCTGAAGCTCTA
ATTTGTGAGTTTAGTATACATGCATTTACTTATAATACAGTTTTTTAGTTTTGCTGGCCGCATCTTCTCA
AATATGCTTCCCAGCCTGCTTTTCTGTAACGTTCACCCTCTACCTTAGCATCCCTTCCCTTTGCAAATAG
TCCTCTTCCAACAATAATAATGTCAGATCCTGTAGAGACCACATCATCCACGGTTCTATACTGTTGACCC
AATGCGTCTCCCTTGTCATCTAAACCCACACCGGGTGTCATAATCAACCAATCGTAACCTTCATCTCTTC
CACCCATGTCTCTTTGAGCAATAAAGCCGATAACAAAATCTTTGTCGCTCTTCGCAATGTCAACAGTACC
CTTAGTATATTCTCCAGTAGATAGGGAGCCCTTGCATGACAATTCTGCTAACATCAAAAGGCCTCTAGGT
TCCTTTGTTACTTCTTCTGCCGCCTGCTTCAAACCGCTAACAATACCTGGGCCCACCACACCGTGTGCAT
TCGTAATGTCTGCCCATTCTGCTATTCTGTATACACCCGCAGAGTACTGCAATTTGACTGTATTACCAAT
GTCAGCAAATTTTCTGTCTTCGAAGAGTAAAAAATTGTACTTGGCGGATAATGCCTTTAGCGGCTTAACT
GTGCCCTCCATGGAAAAATCAGTCAAGATATCCACATGTGTTTTTAGTAAACAAATTTTGGGACCTAATG
CTTCAACTAACTCCAGTAATTCCTTGGTGGTACGAACATCCAATGAAGCACACAAGTTTGTTTGCTTTTC
GTGCATGATATTAAATAGCTTGGCAGCAACAGGACTAGGATGAGTAGCAGCACGTTCCTTATATGTAGCT
TTCGACATGATTTATCTTCGTTTCCTGCAGGTTTTTGTTCTGTGCAGTTGGGTTAAGAATACTGGGCAAT
TTCATGTTTCTTCAACACTACATATGCGTATATATACCAATCTAAGTCTGTGCTCCTTCCTTCGTTCTTC
CTTCTGTTCGGAGATTACCGAATCAAAAAAATTTCAAGGAAACCGAAATCAAAAAAAAGAATAAAAAAAA
AATGATGAATTGAAAAGCTGTGGTATGGTGCATCATGACATTAACCTATAAAAATAGGCGTATCACGAGG
CCCTTTCGTCTCGCGCGTTTCGGTGATGACGGTGAAAACCTCTGACACATGCAGCTCCCGGAGACGGTCA
CAGCTTGTCTGTAAGCGGATGCCGGGAGCAGACAAGCCCGTCAGGGCGCGTCAGCGGGTGTTGGCGGGTG
TCGGGGCTGGCTTAACT
